>Addgene plasmid #214061 | pEMJ_042 | addgene full sequence | sequence record 424313 | Addgene NGS Result
TTTCGCCACCTCTGACTTGAGCGTCGATTTTTGTGATGCTCGTCAGGGGGGCGGAGCCTATGGAAAAACG
CCAGCAACGCGGCCTTTTTACGGTTCCTGGCCTTTTGCTGGCCTTTTGCTCACATGTTCTTTCCTGCGTT
ATCCCCTGATTCTGTGGATAACCGTATTACCGCCTTTGAGTGAGCTGATACCGCTCGCCGCAGCCGAACG
ACCGAGCGCAGCGAGTCAGTGAGCGAGGAAGCGGAAGAGCGCCCAATACGCAAACCGCCTCTCCCCGCGC
GTTGGCCGATTCATTAATGCAGGATCTCGATCCCGCGAAATTAATACGACTCACTATAGGGAGACCACAA
CGGTTTCCCTCTAGAAATAATTTTGTTTAACTTTAAGAAGGAGATATACATATGCGGGGTTCTCATCATC
ATCATCATCATGGTATGGCTAGCATGACTGGTGGACAGCAAATGGGTCGGGATCTGTACGACGATGACGA
TAAGGATCTCGCCACCATGGTCGACTCATCACGTCGTAAGTGGAATAAGACAGGTCACGCAGTCAGAGCT
ATAGGTCGGCTGAGCTCACTCGAGAACGTGTATATTACCGCGGATAAACAGAAAAACGGCATTAAAGCGA
ACTTTCACGTGCGCCATAACGTGGAAGATGGCAGCGTGCAGCTGGCGGATCATTATCAGCAGAACACCCC
GATTGGCGATGGCCCGGTGCTGCTGCCGGATAACCATTATCTGAGCACCCAGACCAAGCTGAGCAAAGAT
CCGAACGAAAAACGCGATCACATGGTGCTGCTGGAATTTGTGACCGCAGCGGGCATTACACACGGCATGG
ATGAACTGTATGGCGGCACCGGCGGCAGCGCGAGCCAGGGCGAAGAACTGTTTACCGGCGTGGTGCCGAT
TCTGGTGGAACTGGATGGCGATGTGAACGGCCATAAATTTAGCGTGCGCGGCGAAGGCGAAGGCGATGCG
ACCATTGGCAAACTGACCCTGAAATTTATTTCCACCACCGGCAAACTACCGGTGCCGTGGCCGACCCTGG
TGACCACCTTAACCTATGGCGTGCAGTGCTTTAGCCGCTATCCGGATCATATGAAACGCCATGATTTTTT
TAAAAGCGCGATGCCGGAAGGCTATGTGCAGGAACGCACCATTAGCTTTAAAGATGATGGCAAATATAAA
ACCCGCGCGGTGGTGAAATTTGAAGGCGATACCCTGGTGAACCGCATTGAACTGAAAGGCACCGATTTTA
AAGAAGATGGCAACATTCTGGGGCATAAACTGGAATATAACCTTCCTGACCAACTGACTGAAGAGCAGAT
CGCAGAATTTAAAGAGGCTTTCTCCCTATTTGACCCGGACGGGGATGGGACAATAGATACCAAGGAGCTG
GGGACGGTGATGCGGTCTCTGGGGCAGAACCCCACAGAAGCAGAGCTGCAGGACATGATCAATGAAGTAG
ATCCGGACGGTGATGGCACAATCGACTTCCCTGAGTTCCTGACAATGATGGCAAGAAAAATGAAAGACAC
GGACTCGGAAGAAGAAATTAGAGAAGCGTTCAGGGTGTTTGATCCGGATGGCGATGGCTACATCGACGCA
GCAGAGCTTCGCCACGTGATGACAAACCTTGGAGAGAAGTTAACAGATGAAGAGGTTGATGAAATGATCA
GGGAAGCAGACCCGGATGGGGATGGTCAGGTAGATTACGAAGAGTTTGTACAAATGATGACAGCGAAGTA
AGCGACTCTAGATCATAATCAGCCATACCACATTTGTAGAGGTTTTACTTGCTTTAAAAAACCTCCCACA
CCTCCCCCTGAACCTGAAACATAAAATGAATGCAATTCGAAGCTTGATCCGGCTGCTAACAAAGCCCGAA
AGGAAGCTGAGTTGGCTGCTGCCACCGCTGAGCAATAACTAGCATAACCCCTTGGGGCCTCTAAACGGGT
CTTGAGGGGTTTTTTGCTGAAAGGAGGAACTATATCCGGATCTGGCGTAATAGCGAAGAGGCCCGCACCG
ATCGCCCTTCCCAACAGTTGCGCAGCCTGAATGGCGAATGGG
[124 nt withheld, positions 2073-2196]
C
[91 nt withheld, positions 2198-2288]
A
[49 nt withheld, positions 2290-2338]
CCTTTGACGTTGGAGTCCACGTTCTTT
[37 nt withheld, positions 2366-2402]
ACCCTATCTCGGTCTATTCTTTTGATTTATAAGGGATTTTGCCGATTTCGGCCTATTGGTTAAAAAATGA
GCTGATTTAACAAAAATTTAACGCGAATTTTAACAAAATATTAACGCTTACAATTTAGGTGGCACTTTTC
GGGGAAATGTGCGCGGAACCCCTATTTGTTTATTTTTCTAAATACATTCAAATATGTATCCGCTCATGAG
ACAATAACCCTGATAAATGCTTCAATAATATTGAAAAAGGAAGAGTATGAGTATTCAACATTTCCGTGTC
GCCCTTATTCCCTTTTTTGCGGCATTTTGCCTTCCTGTTTTTGCTCACCCAGAAACGCTGGTGAAAGTAA
AAGATGCTGAAGATCAGTTGGGTGCACGAGTGGGTTACATCGAACTGGATCTCAACAGCGGTAAGATCCT
TGAGAGTTTTCGCCCCGAAGAACGTTTTCCAATGATGAGCACTTTTAAAGTTCTGCTATGTGGCGCGGTA
TTATCCCGTATTGACGCCGGGCAAGAGCAACTCGGTCGCCGCATACACTATTCTCAGAATGACTTGGTTG
AGTACTCACCAGTCACAGAAAAGCATCTTACGGATGGCATGACAGTAAGAGAATTATGCAGTGCTGCCAT
AACCATGAGTGATAACACTGCGGCCAACTTACTTCTGACAACGATCGGAGGACCGAAGGAGCTAACCGCT
TTTTTGCACAACATGGGGGATCATGTAACTCGCCTTGATCGTTGGGAACCGGAGCTGAATGAAGCCATAC
CAAACGACGAGCGTGACACCACGATGCCTGTAGCAATGGCAACAACGTTGCGCAAACTATTAACTGGCGA
ACTACTTACTCTAGCTTCCCGGCAACAATTAATAGACTGGATGGAGGCGGATAAAGTTGCAGGACCACTT
CTGCGCTCGGCCCTTCCGGCTGGCTGGTTTATTGCTGATAAATCTGGAGCCGGTGAGCGTGGGTCTCGCG
GTATCATTGCAGCACTGGGGCCAGATGGTAAGCCCTCCCGTATCGTAGTTATCTACACGACGGGGAGTCA
GGCAACTATGGATGAACGAAATAGACAGATCGCTGAGATAGGTGCCTCACTGATTAAGCATTGGTAACTG
TCAGACCAAGTTTACTCATATATACTTTAGATTGATTTAAAACTTCATTTTTAATTTAAAAGGATCTAGG
TGAAGATCCTTTTTGATAATCTCATGACCAAAATCCCTTAACGTGAGTTTTCGTTCCACTGAGCGTCAGA
CCCCGTAGAAAAGATCAAAGGATCTTCTTGAGATCCTTTTTTTCTGCGCGTAATCTGCTGCTTGCAAACA
AAAAAACCACCGCTACCAGCGGTGGTTTGTTTGCCGGATCAAGAGCTACCAACTCTTTTTCCGAAGGTAA
CTGGCTTCAGCAGAGCGCAGATACCAAATACTGTTCTTCTAGTGTAGCCGTAGTTAGGCCACCACTTCAA
GAACTCTGTAGCACCGCCTACATACCTCGCTCTGCTAATCCTGTTACCAGTGGCTGCTGCCAGTGGCGAT
AAGTCGTGTCTTACCGGGTTGGACTCAAGACGATAGTTACCGGATAAGGCGCAGCGGTCGGGCTGAACGG
GGGGTTCGTGCACACAGCCCAGCTTGGAGCGAACGACCTACACCGAACTGAGATACCTACAGCGTGAGCT
ATGAGAAAGCGCCACGCTTCCCGAAGGGAGAAAGGCGGACAGGTATCCGGTAAGCGGCAGGGTCGGAACA
GGAGAGCGCACGAGGGAGCTTCCAGGGGGAAACGCCTGGTATCTTTATAGTCCTGTCGGG
Features (pLannotate 1.2.2; 12 found; start..end, strand, type, name):
    249..302     +  CDS            lacI (fragment): lac repressor; lacI; The lac repressor binds to the lac operator to inhibit transcription in E. coli. This inhibition can be relieved by adding lactose or isopropyl-β-D-thiogalactopyranoside (IPTG).
    322..340     +  promoter       T7 promoter: promoter for bacteriophage T7 RNA polymerase
    372..394     +  RBS            RBS: efficient ribosome binding site from bacteriophage T7 gene 10 (Olins and Rangwala, 1989)
    402..1658    +  CDS            GCaMP2 (fragment): GCaMP2 is a basic (constitutively fluorescent) green fluorescent protein published in 2006, derived from Aequorea victoria.
   1761..1844    +  CDS            large T antigen (fragment): large T antigen from SV40 (simian virus 40)
   1872..1921    +  CDS            SET1 (fragment): solubility-enhancement tag derived from T7 phage gene 10B
   1929..1976    +  terminator     T7 terminator: transcription terminator for bacteriophage T7 RNA polymerase
   2002..2068    +  CDS            lacZα (fragment): LacZα fragment of β-galactosidase; lacZ fragment
   2073..2501    +  rep_origin     f1 ori (sequence partly withheld): f1 bacteriophage origin of replication; arrow indicates direction of (+) strand synthesis
   2554..2658    +  promoter       AmpR promoter: bla
   2659..3519    +  CDS            AmpR: β-lactamase; bla; confers resistance to ampicillin, carbenicillin, and related antibiotics
   3690..66      +  rep_origin     ori (across the origin): high-copy-number ColE1/pMB1/pBR322/pUC origin of replication
