[The description below was written by a language model from this plasmid's Addgene catalogue record and pLannotate feature annotations shown in this document.]
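Description:
pEMJ_042 is a 4,212 bp bacterial expression plasmid built on the pRSET backbone for T7-driven production of LanTERN, a synthetic, genetically encoded fluorescent sensor that responds specifically to lanthanides. It is maintained in E. coli at high copy through a ColE1/pUC-type origin and selected with ampicillin via the β-lactamase gene under its own promoter. An f1 phage origin is also present, a standard pRSET element that permits single-stranded DNA production.

The 1,257 bp LanTERN open reading frame, inserted by Gibson cloning, sits downstream of a bacteriophage T7 promoter and the efficient T7 gene 10 ribosome binding site, and is followed by a T7 terminator. Expression therefore depends on T7 RNA polymerase, so protein production requires a host that supplies it, usually under inducible control, whereas ordinary cloning strains simply propagate the plasmid. The catalogue lists backbone-encoded N-terminal 6xHis, T7 and Xpress tags, which would allow affinity purification and immunodetection. The feature table does not annotate these separately.

Automated annotation labels the coding region as a fragment of GCaMP2, the GFP-based calcium indicator, which suggests that LanTERN shares that sensor's architecture, although the record does not describe how the lanthanide-binding portion was engineered. Short fragments annotated as lacI, SV40 large T antigen, SET1 and lacZα appear to be backbone remnants rather than functional genes. The depositor notes that some sequence 3' of the insert was removed. The plasmid is suited to expressing LanTERN in bacteria for purification or for fluorescence-based lanthanide detection.
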