Addgene plasmid #214061: pEMJ_042
Purpose: T7 inducible LanTERN (pRSET)
Depositing lab: Pamela Silver. Depositing organization: Harvard Medical School. Publication: LanTERN: A Fluorescent Sensor That Specifically Responds to Lanthanides. Jones EM, Su Y, Sander C, Justman QA, Springer M, Silver PA. ACS Synth Biol. 2024 Feb 20. doi: 10.1021/acssynbio.3c00600. PubMed 38377571.
Backbone
  Vector backbone: pRSET
  Backbone size w/o insert (bp): 2955
  Total vector size (bp): 4212
  Modifications to backbone: Removal of some sequence 3' of insert.
  Vector type: Bacterial Expression
Growth in bacteria
  Bacterial resistance: Ampicillin, 100 μg/mL
  Growth temperature: 37°C
  Growth strain: DH5alpha
  Copy number: High Copy
Gene/Insert
  Gene/Insert name: LanTERN
  Species: Synthetic
  Insert size (bp): 1257
  Promoter: T7
  Tag / fusion protein: 6x His (N terminal on backbone); T7 Tag (N terminal on backbone); Xpress(tm) Tag (N terminal on backbone)
  Cloning method: Gibson Cloning
  Sequencing primers: 5′ T7; 3′ ggctgattatgatctagagtcgc
Terms and licenses: Academic/Nonprofit Terms; Industry Terms: Not Available to Industry
How to cite: pEMJ_042 was a gift from Pamela Silver (Addgene plasmid # 214061 ; http://n2t.net/addgene:214061 ; RRID:Addgene_214061)
